Addgene plasmid #164145: pCW57.1 CMYC
Purpose: Doxycycline inducible expression of c-MYC
Depositing lab: Richard Possemato. Depositing organization: NYU Grossman School of Medicine.
Backbone
  Vector backbone: pCW57.1
  Backbone size w/o insert (bp): 9354
  Vector type: Mammalian Expression, Lentiviral
  Selectable markers: Blasticidin
Growth in bacteria
  Bacterial resistance: Ampicillin, 100 μg/mL
  Growth temperature: 37°C
  Growth strain: NEB Stable
  Copy number: High Copy
Gene/Insert
  Gene/Insert name: MYC (alt name: c-MYC)
  Species: H. sapiens (human)
  Insert size (bp): 1365
  GenBank ID: NM_002467.6
  Entrez Gene: MYC (a.k.a. MRTL, MYCC, bHLHe39, c-Myc)
  Promoter: Doxycycline inducible promoter
  Cloning method: Restriction Enzyme; 5′ cloning site NheI (unknown if destroyed); 3′ cloning site SalI (unknown if destroyed)
  Sequencing primers: 5′ LNCX; 3′ GAACGGACGTGAAGAATGTG
Terms and licenses: Academic/Nonprofit Terms; Industry Terms: Not Available to Industry
How to cite: pCW57.1 CMYC was a gift from Richard Possemato (Addgene plasmid # 164145 ; http://n2t.net/addgene:164145 ; RRID:Addgene_164145)
