[The description below was written by a language model from this plasmid's Addgene catalogue record and pLannotate feature annotations shown in this document.]
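Description:
pCW57.1 CMYC is a third-generation, self-inactivating HIV-1 lentiviral vector built on the pCW57.1 backbone for doxycycline-inducible expression of human c-MYC in mammalian cells. In bacteria it is maintained through a high-copy ColE1/pUC-type origin and selected with ampicillin via the β-lactamase gene. The viral portion begins with an RSV promoter fused to a truncated 5′ LTR, which drives Tat-independent transcription of the genomic RNA in packaging cells. This is followed by the Ψ packaging signal with a gag fragment, the Rev response element for nuclear export of the unspliced RNA, and the cPPT/CTS. A WPRE fragment and a ΔU3 3′ LTR close the provirus, with an SV40 polyadenylation signal and SV40 origin lying downstream.

The payload is an all-in-one Tet-On arrangement. A tight TRE promoter (seven tet operators upstream of a minimal CMV promoter) controls the MYC open reading frame, cloned between NheI and SalI. A P2A sequence is annotated just after the c-Myc coding region, immediately before the next promoter, with no downstream partner annotated. A constitutive human PGK promoter then drives blasticidin S deaminase followed by the reverse tetracycline transactivator rtTA3 with its VP16-derived activation domain. Transduced cells can therefore be selected with blasticidin, and they already carry the transactivator needed to switch on MYC when doxycycline is added. How the two coding regions are linked is not annotated.

The sequenced record (about 8.9 kb) is shorter than the sum of the catalogued backbone and insert sizes, presumably because a backbone segment was replaced during cloning. The construct suits stable, titratable and reversible MYC overexpression.
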