Features (pLannotate 1.2.2; 27 found; start..end, strand, type, name):
      1..227     +  promoter       RSV promoter: Rous sarcoma virus enhancer/promoter
    228..408     +  LTR            5' LTR (truncated): truncated 5' long terminal repeat (LTR) from HIV-1
    455..580     +  misc_feature   HIV-1 Ψ: packaging signal of human immunodeficiency virus type 1
    564..927     +  CDS            HIV-1 gag (fragment): gag protein from human immunodeficiency virus 1; gag
   1073..1306    +  misc_feature   RRE: The Rev response element (RRE) of HIV-1 allows for Rev-dependent mRNA export from the nucleus to the cytoplasm.
   1683..1707    +  CDS            Rev (fragment): human immunodeficiency virus 1 (HIV-1) Rev protein; rev; enhances nuclear export of unspliced and incompletely spliced viral mRNAs
   1748..1865    +  misc_feature   cPPT/CTS: central polypurine tract and central termination sequence of HIV-1
   1919..2233    +  promoter       tight TRE promoter: Tet-responsive promoter PTight, consisting of seven tet operator sequences followed by the minimal CMV promoter
   2250..3569    +  CDS            c-Myc: human c-Myc proto-oncogene
   3588..3644    +  CDS            P2A: 2A peptide from porcine teschovirus-1 polyprotein Eukaryotic ribosomes fail to insert a peptide bond between the Gly and Pro residues, yielding separate polypeptides.
   3672..4182    +  promoter       hPGK promoter: human phosphoglycerate kinase 1 promoter
   4211..4607    +  CDS            BSD (fragment): blasticidin S deaminase; Aspergillus terreus BSD; confers resistance to blasticidin
   4676..5373    +  CDS            rtTA3 (fragment): reverse tetracycline transactivator 3 activates expression from Tet-responsive promoters in the presence of doxycycline
   5303..5413    +  CDS            VP48: 3 tandem repeats of the minimal activation domain of herpes simplex virus VP16 (Cheng et al., 2013)
   5449..5997    +  misc_feature   WPRE (fragment): woodchuck hepatitis virus posttranscriptional regulatory element
   6023..6094    +  CDS            nef (fragment): NEF_HV1Z2 - Experimental evidence at protein level: Swiss-Prot protein existence level 1. Extracellular Nef protein targets CD4(+) T-lymphocytes for apoptosis by interacting with CXCR4 surface receptors. From Human immunodeficiency virus type 1 group M subtype D (isolate Z2/CDC-Z34) (HIV-1).
   6096..6329    +  LTR            3' LTR (ΔU3): self-inactivating 3' long terminal repeat (LTR) from HIV-1
   6401..6522    +  polyA_signal   SV40 poly(A) signal: SV40 polyadenylation signal
   6562..6697    +  rep_origin     SV40 ori: SV40 origin of replication
   6705..6768    +  promoter       AmpR promoter: bla
   6769..7629    +  CDS            AmpR: β-lactamase; bla; confers resistance to ampicillin, carbenicillin, and related antibiotics
   7800..8388    +  rep_origin     ori: high-copy-number ColE1/pMB1/pBR322/pUC origin of replication
   8571..8663    +  CDS            lacI (fragment): lac repressor; lacI; The lac repressor binds to the lac operator to inhibit transcription in E. coli. This inhibition can be relieved by adding lactose or isopropyl-β-D-thiogalactopyranoside (IPTG).
   8676..8697    +  protein_bind   CAP binding site: CAP binding activates transcription in the presence of cAMP. E. coli catabolite activator protein
   8712..8742    +  promoter       lac promoter: promoter for the E. coli lac operon
   8750..8766    +  protein_bind   lac operator: The lac repressor binds to the lac operator to inhibit transcription in E. coli. This inhibition can be relieved by adding lactose or isopropyl-β-D-thiogalactopyranoside (IPTG). lac repressor encoded by lacI
   8811..8829    +  promoter       T3 promoter: promoter for bacteriophage T3 RNA polymerase
>Addgene plasmid #164145 | pCW57.1 CMYC | addgene full sequence | sequence record 325859 | Addgene NGS Result
TGTAGTCTTATGCAATACTCTTGTAGTCTTGCAACATGGTAACGATGAGTTAGCAACATGCCTTACAAGG
AGAGAAAAAGCACCGTGCATGCCGATTGGTGGAAGTAAGGTGGTACGATCGTGCCTTATTAGGAAGGCAA
CAGACGGGTCTGACATGGATTGGACGAACCACTGAATTGCCGCATTGCAGAGATATTGTATTTAAGTGCC
TAGCTCGATACATAAACGGGTCTCTCTGGTTAGACCAGATCTGAGCCTGGGAGCTCTCTGGCTAACTAGG
GAACCCACTGCTTAAGCCTCAATAAAGCTTGCCTTGAGTGCTTCAAGTAGTGTGTGCCCGTCTGTTGTGT
GACTCTGGTAACTAGAGATCCCTCAGACCCTTTTAGTCAGTGTGGAAAATCTCTAGCAGTGGCGCCCGAA
CAGGGACTTGAAAGCGAAAGGGAAACCAGAGGAGCTCTCTCGACGCAGGACTCGGCTTGCTGAAGCGCGC
ACGGCAAGAGGCGAGGGGCGGCGACTGGTGAGTACGCCAAAAATTTTGACTAGCGGAGGCTAGAAGGAGA
GAGATGGGTGCGAGAGCGTCAGTATTAAGCGGGGGAGAATTAGATCGCGATGGGAAAAAATTCGGTTAAG
GCCAGGGGGAAAGAAAAAATATAAATTAAAACATATAGTATGGGCAAGCAGGGAGCTAGAACGATTCGCA
GTTAATCCTGGCCTGTTAGAAACATCAGAAGGCTGTAGACAAATACTGGGACAGCTACAACCATCCCTTC
AGACAGGATCAGAAGAACTTAGATCATTATATAATACAGTAGCAACCCTCTATTGTGTGCATCAAAGGAT
AGAGATAAAAGACACCAAGGAAGCTTTAGACAAGATAGAGGAAGAGCAAAACAAAAGTAAGACCACCGCA
CAGCAAGCGGCCGCTGATCTTCAGACCTGGAGGAGGAGATATGAGGGACAATTGGAGAAGTGAATTATAT
AAATATAAAGTAGTAAAAATTGAACCATTAGGAGTAGCACCCACCAAGGCAAAGAGAAGAGTGGTGCAGA
GAGAAAAAAGAGCAGTGGGAATAGGAGCTTTGTTCCTTGGGTTCTTGGGAGCAGCAGGAAGCACTATGGG
CGCAGCGTCAATGACGCTGACGGTACAGGCCAGACAATTATTGTCTGGTATAGTGCAGCAGCAGAACAAT
TTGCTGAGGGCTATTGAGGCGCAACAGCATCTGTTGCAACTCACAGTCTGGGGCATCAAGCAGCTCCAGG
CAAGAATCCTGGCTGTGGAAAGATACCTAAAGGATCAACAGCTCCTGGGGATTTGGGGTTGCTCTGGAAA
ACTCATTTGCACCACTGCTGTGCCTTGGAATGCTAGTTGGAGTAATAAATCTCTGGAACAGATTTGGAAT
CACACGACCTGGATGGAGTGGGACAGAGAAATTAACAATTACACAAGCTTAATACACTCCTTAATTGAAG
AATCGCAAAACCAGCAAGAAAAGAATGAACAAGAATTATTGGAATTAGATAAATGGGCAAGTTTGTGGAA
TTGGTTTAACATAACAAATTGGCTGTGGTATATAAAATTATTCATAATGATAGTAGGAGGCTTGGTAGGT
TTAAGAATAGTTTTTGCTGTACTTTCTATAGTGAATAGAGTTAGGCAGGGATATTCACCATTATCGTTTC
AGACCCACCTCCCAACCCCGAGGGGACAATTCTCGACCTCGAGACAAATGGCAGTATTCATCCACAATTT
TAAAAGAAAAGGGGGGATTGGGGGGTACAGTGCAGGGGAAAGAATAGTAGACATAATAGCAACAGACATA
CAAACTAAAGAATTACAAAAACAAATTACAAAAATTCAAAATTTTCGGGTTTATTACAGGGACAGCAGAG
ATCCACTTTGGCCGCGAATCGATATGTCGAGTTTACTCCCTATCAGTGATAGAGAACGTATGTCGAGTTT
ACTCCCTATCAGTGATAGAGAACGATGTCGAGTTTACTCCCTATCAGTGATAGAGAACGTATGTCGAGTT
TACTCCCTATCAGTGATAGAGAACGTATGTCGAGTTTACTCCCTATCAGTGATAGAGAACGTATGTCGAG
TTTATCCCTATCAGTGATAGAGAACGTATGTCGAGTTTACTCCCTATCAGTGATAGAGAACGTATGTCGA
GGTAGGCGTGTACGGTGGGAGGCCTATATAAGCAGAGCTCGTTTAGTGAACCGTCAGATCGCCTGGAGAA
TTGGCTAGCATGCCCCTCAACGTTAGCTTCACCAACAGGAACTATGACCTCGACTACGACTCGGTGCAGC
CGTATTTCTACTGCGACGAGGAGGAGAACTTCTACCAGCAGCAGCAGCAGAGCGAGCTGCAGCCCCCGGC
GCCCAGCGAGGATATCTGGAAGAAATTCGAGCTGCTGCCCACCCCGCCCCTGTCCCCTAGCCGCCGCTCC
GGGCTCTGCTCGCCCTCCTACGTTGCGGTCACACCCTTCTCCCTTCGGGGAGACAACGACGGCGGTGGCG
GGAGCTTCTCCACGGCCGACCAGCTGGAGATGGTGACCGAGCTGCTGGGAGGAGACATGGTGAACCAGAG
TTTCATCTGCGACCCGGACGACGAGACCTTCATCAAAAACATCATCATCCAGGACTGTATGTGGAGCGGC
TTCTCGGCCGCCGCCAAGCTCGTCTCAGAGAAGCTGGCCTCCTACCAGGCTGCGCGCAAAGACAGCGGCA
GCCCGAACCCCGCCCGCGGCCACAGCGTCTGCTCCACCTCCAGCTTGTACCTGCAGGATCTGAGCGCCGC
CGCCTCAGAGTGCATCGACCCCTCGGTGGTCTTCCCCTACCCTCTCAACGACAGCAGCTCGCCCAAGTCC
TGCGCCTCGCAAGACTCCAGCGCCTTCTCTCCGTCCTCGGATTCTCTGCTCTCCTCGACGGAGTCCTCCC
CGCAGGGCAGCCCCGAGCCCCTGGTGCTCCATGAGGAGACACCGCCCACCACCAGCAGCGACTCTGAGGA
GGAACAAGAAGATGAGGAAGAAATCGATGTTGTTTCTGTGGAAAAGAGGCAGGCTCCTGGCAAAAGGTCA
GAGTCTGGATCACCTTCTGCTGGAGGCCACAGCAAACCTCCTCACAGCCCACTGGTCCTCAAGAGGTGCC
ACGTCTCCACACATCAGCACAACTACGCAGCGCCTCCCTCCACTCGGAAGGACTATCCTGCTGCCAAGAG
GGTCAAGTTGGACAGTGTCAGAGTCCTGAGACAGATCAGCAACAACCGAAAATGCACCAGCCCCAGGTCC
TCGGACACCGAGGAGAATGTCAAGAGGCGAACACACAACGTCTTGGAGCGCCAGAGGAGGAACGAGCTAA
AACGGAGCTTTTTTGCCCTGCGTGACCAGATCCCGGAGTTGGAAAACAATGAAAAGGCCCCCAAGGTAGT
TATCCTTAAAAAAGCCACAGCATACATCCTGTCCGTCCAAGCAGAGGAGCAAAAGCTCATTTCTGAAGAG
GACTTGTTGCGGAAACGACGAGAACAGTTGAAACACAAACTTGAACAGCTACGGAACTCTTGTGCGTAAG
TCGACACCGGTTCCGGAGCCACGAACTTCTCTCTGTTAAAGCAAGCAGGAGACGTGGAAGAAAACCCCGG
TCCTAGGCTGCAGACGCGTTGTACAGGATCCGGGGTTGGGGTTGCGCCTTTTCCAAGGCAGCCCTGGGTT
TGCGCAGGGACGCGGCTGCTCTGGGCGTGGTTCCGGGAAACGCAGCGGCGCCGACCCTGGGTCTCGCACA
TTCTTCACGTCCGTTCGCAGCGTCACCCGGATCTTCGCCGCTACCCTTGTGGGCCCCCCGGCGACGCTTC
CTGCTCCGCCCCTAAGTCGGGAAGGTTCCTTGCGGTTCGCGGCGTGCCGGACGTGACAAACGGAAGCCGC
ACGTCTCACTAGTACCCTCGCAGACGGACAGCGCCAGGGAGCAATGGCAGCGCGCCGACCGCGATGGGCT
GTGGCCAATAGCGGCTGCTCAGCAGGGCGCGCCGAGAGCAGCGGCCGGGAAGGGGCGGTGCGGGAGGCGG
GGTGTGGGGCGGTAGTGTGGGCCCTGTTCCTGCCCGCGCGGTGTTCCGCATTCTGCAAGCCTCCGGAGCG
CACGTCGGCAGTCGGCTCCCTCGTTGACCGAATCACCGACCTCTCTCCCCAGCAATTCACCCGCGCGCGG
GAACTAAACCATGGCCAAGCCTTTGTCTCAAGAAGAATCCACCCTCATTGAAAGAGCAACGGCTACAATC
AACAGCATCCCCATCTCTGAAGACTACAGCGTCGCCAGCGCAGCTCTCTCTAGCGACGGCCGCATCTTCA
CTGGTGTCAATGTATATCATTTTACTGGGGGACCTTGTGCAGAACTCGTGGTGCTGGGCACTGCTGCTGC
TGCGGCAGCTGGCAACCTGACTTGTATCGTCGCGATCGGAAATGAGAACAGGGGCATCTTGAGCCCCTGC
GGACGGTGCCGACAGGTGCTTCTCGATCTGCATCCTGGGATCAAAGCCATAGTGAAGGACAGTGATGGAC
AGCCGACGGCAGTTGGGATTCGTGAATTGCTGCCCTCTGGTTATGTGTGGGAGGGCTTCGAAGGAAGCGG
AGAAGGTAGAGGTTCTCTCCTCACTTGTGGTGATGTTGAAGAAAACCCTGGTCCAATGTCTAGACTGGAC
AAGAGCAAAGTCATAAACGGAGCTCTGGAATTACTCAATGGTGTCGGTATCGAAGGCCTGACGACAAGGA
AACTCGCTCAAAAGCTGGGAGTTGAGCAGCCTACCCTGTACTGGCACGTGAAGAACAAGCGGGCCCTGCT
CGATGCCCTGCCAATCGAGATGCTGGACAGGCATCATACCCACTTCTGCCCCCTGGAAGGCGAGTCATGG
CAAGACTTTCTGCGGAACAACGCCAAGTCATACCGCTGTGCTCTCCTCTCACATCGCGACGGGGCTAAAG
TGCATCTCGGCACCCGCCCAACAGAGAAACAGTACGAAACCCTGGAAAATCAGCTCGCGTTCCTGTGTCA
GCAAGGCTTCTCCCTGGAGAACGCACTGTACGCTCTGTCCGCCGTGGGCCACTTTACACTGGGCTGCGTA
TTGGAGGAACAGGAGCATCAAGTAGCAAAAGAGGAAAGAGAGACACCTACCACCGATTCTATGCCCCCAC
TTCTGAGACAAGCAATTGAGCTGTTCGACCGGCAGGGAGCCGAACCTGCCTTCCTTTTCGGCCTGGAACT
AATCATATGTGGCCTGGAGAAACAGCTAAAGTGCGAAAGCGGCGGGCCGACCGACGCCCTTGACGATTTT
GACTTAGACATGCTCCCAGCCGATGCCCTTGACGACTTTGACCTTGATATGCTGCCTGCTGACGCTCTTG
ACGATTTTGACCTTGACATGCTCCCCGGGTAACTAAGTAAGGATCGATCCAAGATATCGTATTCTTAACT
ATGTTGCTCCTTTTACGCTATGTGGATACGCTGCTTTAATGCCTTTGTATCATGCTATTGCTTCCCGTAT
GGCTTTCATTTTCTCCTCCTTGTATAAATCCTGGTTGCTGTCTCTTTATGAGGAGTTGTGGCCCGTTGTC
AGGCAACGTGGCGTGGTGTGCACTGTGTTTGCTGACGCAACCCCCACTGGTTGGGGCATTGCCACCACCT
GTCAGCTCCTTTCCGGGACTTTCGCTTTCCCCCTCCCTATTGCCACGGCGGAACTCATCGCCGCCTGCCT
TGCCCGCTGCTGGACAGGGGCTCGGCTGTTGGGCACTGACAATTCCGTGGTGTTGTCGGGGAAGCTGACG
TCCTTTCCATGGCTGCTCGCCTGTGTTGCCACCTGGATTCTGCGCGGGACGTCCTTCTGCTACGTCCCTT
CGGCCCTCAATCCAGCGGACCTTCCTTCCCGCGGCCTGCTGCCGGCTCTGCGGCCTCTTCCGCGTCTTCG
CCTTCGCCCTCAGACGAGTCGGATCTCCCTTTGGGCCGCCTCCCCGCCTGTTTCGCCTCGGCGTCCGGAC
TAGAGGTACCTTTAAGACCAATGACTTACAAGGCAGCTGTAGATCTTAGCCACTTTTTAAAAGAAAAGGG
GGGACTGGAAGGGCTAATTCACTCCCAACGAAGACAAGATCTGCTTTTTGCTTGTACTGGGTCTCTCTGG
TTAGACCAGATCTGAGCCTGGGAGCTCTCTGGCTAACTAGGGAACCCACTGCTTAAGCCTCAATAAAGCT
TGCCTTGAGTGCTTCAAGTAGTGTGTGCCCGTCTGTTGTGTGACTCTGGTAACTAGAGATCCCTCAGACC
CTTTTAGTCAGTGTGGAAAATCTCTAGCAGTAGTAGTTCATGTCATCTTATTATTCAGTATTTATAACTT
GCAAAGAAATGAATATCAGAGAGTGAGAGGAACTTGTTTATTGCAGCTTATAATGGTTACAAATAAAGCA
ATAGCATCACAAATTTCACAAATAAAGCATTTTTTTCACTGCATTCTAGTTGTGGTTTGTCCAAACTCAT
CAATGTATCTTATCATGTCTGGCTCTAGCTATCCCGCCCCTAACTCCGCCCATCCCGCCCCTAACTCCGC
CCAGTTCCGCCCATTCTCCGCCCCATGGCTGACTAATTTTTTTTATTTATGCAGAGGCCGAGGCCGCCTC
GGCCTCTGAGCTATTCCAGAAGTAGTGAGGAGGCTTTTTTGGAGGCCTTTCAAATATGTATCCGCTCATG
AGACAATAACCCTGATAAATGCTTCAATAATATTGAAAAAGGAAGAGTATGAGTATTCAACATTTCCGTG
TCGCCCTTATTCCCTTTTTTGCGGCATTTTGCCTTCCTGTTTTTGCTCACCCAGAAACGCTGGTGAAAGT
AAAAGATGCTGAAGATCAGTTGGGTGCACGAGTGGGTTACATCGAACTGGATCTCAACAGCGGTAAGATC
CTTGAGAGTTTTCGCCCCGAAGAACGTTTTCCAATGATGAGCACTTTTAAAGTTCTGCTATGTGGCGCGG
TATTATCCCGTATTGACGCCGGGCAAGAGCAACTCGGTCGCCGCATACACTATTCTCAGAATGACTTGGT
TGAGTACTCACCAGTCACAGAAAAGCATCTTACGGATGGCATGACAGTAAGAGAATTATGCAGTGCTGCC
ATAACCATGAGTGATAACACTGCGGCCAACTTACTTCTGACAACGATCGGAGGACCGAAGGAGCTAACCG
CTTTTTTGCACAACATGGGGGATCATGTAACTCGCCTTGATCGTTGGGAACCGGAGCTGAATGAAGCCAT
ACCAAACGACGAGCGTGACACCACGATGCCTGTAGCAATGGCAACAACGTTGCGCAAACTATTAACTGGC
GAACTACTTACTCTAGCTTCCCGGCAACAATTAATAGACTGGATGGAGGCGGATAAAGTTGCAGGACCAC
TTCTGCGCTCGGCCCTTCCGGCTGGCTGGTTTATTGCTGATAAATCTGGAGCCGGTGAGCGTGGGTCTCG
CGGTATCATTGCAGCACTGGGGCCAGATGGTAAGCCCTCCCGTATCGTAGTTATCTACACGACGGGGAGT
CAGGCAACTATGGATGAACGAAATAGACAGATCGCTGAGATAGGTGCCTCACTGATTAAGCATTGGTAAC
TGTCAGACCAAGTTTACTCATATATACTTTAGATTGATTTAAAACTTCATTTTTAATTTAAAAGGATCTA
GGTGAAGATCCTTTTTGATAATCTCATGACCAAAATCCCTTAACGTGAGTTTTCGTTCCACTGAGCGTCA
GACCCCGTAGAAAAGATCAAAGGATCTTCTTGAGATCCTTTTTTTCTGCGCGTAATCTGCTGCTTGCAAA
CAAAAAAACCACCGCTACCAGCGGTGGTTTGTTTGCCGGATCAAGAGCTACCAACTCTTTTTCCGAAGGT
AACTGGCTTCAGCAGAGCGCAGATACCAAATACTGTTCTTCTAGTGTAGCCGTAGTTAGGCCACCACTTC
AAGAACTCTGTAGCACCGCCTACATACCTCGCTCTGCTAATCCTGTTACCAGTGGCTGCTGCCAGTGGCG
ATAAGTCGTGTCTTACCGGGTTGGACTCAAGACGATAGTTACCGGATAAGGCGCAGCGGTCGGGCTGAAC
GGGGGGTTCGTGCACACAGCCCAGCTTGGAGCGAACGACCTACACCGAACTGAGATACCTACAGCGTGAG
CTATGAGAAAGCGCCACGCTTCCCGAAGGGAGAAAGGCGGACAGGTATCCGGTAAGCGGCAGGGTCGGAA
CAGGAGAGCGCACGAGGGAGCTTCCAGGGGGAAACGCCTGGTATCTTTATAGTCCTGTCGGGTTTCGCCA
CCTCTGACTTGAGCGTCGATTTTTGTGATGCTCGTCAGGGGGGCGGAGCCTATGGAAAAACGCCAGCAAC
GCGGCCTTTTTACGGTTCCTGGCCTTTTGCTGGCCTTTTGCTCACATGTTCTTTCCTGCGTTATCCCCTG
ATTCTGTGGATAACCGTATTACCGCCTTTGAGTGAGCTGATACCGCTCGCCGCAGCCGAACGACCGAGCG
CAGCGAGTCAGTGAGCGAGGAAGCGGAAGAGCGCCCAATACGCAAACCGCCTCTCCCCGCGCGTTGGCCG
ATTCATTAATGCAGCTGGCACGACAGGTTTCCCGACTGGAAAGCGGGCAGTGAGCGCAACGCAATTAATG
TGAGTTAGCTCACTCATTAGGCACCCCAGGCTTTACACTTTATGCTTCCGGCTCGTATGTTGTGTGGAAT
TGTGAGCGGATAACAATTTCACACAGGAAACAGCTATGACCATGATTACGCCAAGCGCGCAATTAACCCT
CACTAAAGGGAACAAAAGCTGGAGCTGCAAGCTTAA
